Addgene plasmid #223157: pBK1312-AAV-EFSNC-dSaCas9-KRAB
Purpose: Expression of KRAB with dSaCas9 and empty gRNA scaffold
Depositing lab: Boris Kantor. Depositing organization: Duke University. Publication: All-in-one AAV-delivered epigenome-editing platform: proof-of-concept and therapeutic implications for neurodegenerative disorders. Kantor B, Odonovan B, Rittiner J, Hodgson D, Lindner N, Guerrero S, Dong W, Zhang A, Chiba-Falek O. bioRxiv [Preprint]. 2024 May 19:2023.04.14.536951. doi: 10.1101/2023.04.14.536951. PubMed 38798630.
Backbone
  Vector backbone: Unknown
  Vector type: Mammalian Expression, AAV, CRISPR
Growth in bacteria
  Bacterial resistance: Ampicillin, 100 μg/mL
  Growth temperature: 37°C
  Growth strain: NEB Stable
  Copy number: High Copy
Gene/Insert
  Gene/Insert name: KRAB
  Species: H. sapiens (human)
  Promoter: EF1a
  Tag / fusion protein: 3xFLAG (N terminal on backbone)
  Cloning method: Unknown
Terms and licenses: Academic/Nonprofit Terms; Industry Terms: Not Available to Industry
Depositor comments: Please visit https://doi.org/10.1101/2023.04.14.536951 for bioRxiv preprint.
How to cite: pBK1312-AAV-EFSNC-dSaCas9-KRAB was a gift from Boris Kantor (Addgene plasmid # 223157 ; http://n2t.net/addgene:223157 ; RRID:Addgene_223157)
