[The description below was written by a language model from this plasmid's Addgene catalogue record and pLannotate feature annotations shown in this document.]
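Description:
pBK1312-AAV-EFSNC-dSaCas9-KRAB is an all-in-one AAV transfer plasmid for CRISPR-based transcriptional repression in mammalian cells. The catalogue does not name the backbone. The annotated sequence (about 7.2 kb) shows a standard bacterial portion with a high-copy ColE1/pUC-type origin, an ampicillin resistance gene with its own promoter, and an f1 phage origin. The payload lies between AAV2 inverted terminal repeats, which allow the intervening DNA to be packaged into recombinant AAV particles. One ITR is annotated in full. The other is detected only as short fragments, which may reflect the difficulty of sequencing or annotating these repeats rather than a real truncation.

Two expression units sit between the ITRs. In the first, a compact EF-1α core promoter (listed as EF1a in the catalogue) drives a fusion protein. It consists of an N-terminal 3xFLAG epitope, the Staphylococcus aureus Cas9 coding sequence, a bipartite nucleoplasmin nuclear localization signal and the KRAB repression domain from human ZNF10, and the unit ends in a short synthetic polyadenylation signal. The name and stated purpose identify the Cas9 as the nuclease-dead form (dSaCas9), although the inactivating mutations are not annotated. In the second unit, a human U6 RNA polymerase III promoter precedes the SaCas9 guide RNA scaffold, which the record describes as empty. A user-chosen spacer therefore has to be inserted to direct the repressor to a target locus.

The small SaCas9 orthologue, minimal promoter and short poly(A) signal keep the cassette within AAV packaging capacity. The construct is intended for AAV-delivered epigenome editing and gene silencing, which the associated work applies to neurodegenerative disorders.
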