Features (pLannotate 1.2.2; 19 found; start..end, strand, type, name):
     12..39      +  repeat_region  AAV2 ITR (fragment): inverted terminal repeat of adeno-associated virus serotype 2 inverted
     68..95      +  repeat_region  AAV2 ITR (fragment): inverted terminal repeat of adeno-associated virus serotype 2 inverted
    142..160     +  CDS            small t antigen (fragment): SV40 (simian virus 40) small t antigen
    186..397     +  promoter       EF-1α core promoter: core promoter for human elongation factor EF-1α
    414..479     +  CDS            3xFLAG: three tandem FLAG® epitope tags, followed by an enterokinase cleavage site
    558..3713    +  CDS            cas9: CAS9_STAAU - Experimental evidence at protein level: Swiss-Prot protein existence level 1. CRISPR (clustered regularly interspaced short palindromic repeat) is an adaptive immune system that provides protection against mobile genetic elements (viruses, transposable elements and conjugative plasmids). CRISPR clusters contain spacers, sequences complementary to antecedent mobile elements, and target invading nucleic acids. CRISPR clusters are transcribed and processed into CRISPR RNA (crRNA). In type II CRISPR systems correct processing of pre-crRNA requires a trans- encoded small RNA (tracrRNA)
   3714..3761    +  CDS            nucleoplasmin NLS: bipartite nuclear localization signal from nucleoplasmin
   3807..3992    +  CDS            KRAB: Krüppel-associated box (KRAB) transcriptional repression domain from the human zinc finger protein ZNF10 (Margolin et al., 1994)
   4041..4089    +  polyA_signal   poly(A) signal: synthetic polyadenylation signal
   4101..4341    +  promoter       U6 promoter: RNA polymerase III promoter for human U6 snRNA
   4370..4445    +  misc_RNA       Sa gRNA scaffold: guide RNA scaffold for the Staphylococcus aureus CRISPR/Cas9 system
   4459..4599    +  repeat_region  AAV2 ITR: inverted terminal repeat of adeno-associated virus serotype 2 inverted
   4604..4655    -  misc_feature   bom (fragment): basis of mobility region from pBR322
   4674..5129    +  rep_origin     f1 ori (sequence partly withheld): f1 bacteriophage origin of replication; arrow indicates direction of (+) strand synthesis
   5130..5179    -  misc_feature   bom (fragment): basis of mobility region from pBR322
   5281..5316    -  CDS            rop (fragment): Rop protein, which maintains plasmids at low copy number; rop
   5411..5515    +  promoter       AmpR promoter: bla
   5516..6376    +  CDS            AmpR: β-lactamase; bla; confers resistance to ampicillin, carbenicillin, and related antibiotics
   6547..7135    +  rep_origin     ori: high-copy-number ColE1/pMB1/pBR322/pUC origin of replication
>Addgene plasmid #223157 | pBK1312-AAV-EFSNC-dSaCas9-KRAB | addgene full sequence | sequence record 442889 | Addgene NGS Result
CCTGCAGGCAGCTGCGCGCTCGCTCGCTCACTGAGGCCGCCCGGGCGTCGGGCGACCTTTGGTCGCCCGG
CCTCAGTGAGCGAGCGAGCGCGCAGAGAGGGAGTGGCCAACTCCATCACTAGGGGTTCCTGCGGCCTCTA
GCTAGGTCTTGAAAGGAGTGGGAATTGGCTCCGGTGCCCGTCAGTGGGCAGAGCGCACATCGCCCACAGT
CCCCGAGAAGTTGGGGGGAGGGGTCGGCAATTGATCCGGTGCCTAGAGAAGGTGGCGCGGGGTAAACTGG
GAAAGTGATGTCGTGTACTGGCTCCGCCTTTTTCCCGAGGGTGGGGGAGAACCGTATATAAGTGCAGTAG
TCGCCGTGAACGTTCTTTTTCGCAACGGGTTTGCCGCCAGAACACAGGACCGGTGCCACCATGGACTACA
AAGACCATGACGGTGATTATAAAGATCATGACATAGATTACAAGGATGACGATGACAAGGGTGGATCGCC
AAAGAAAAAGAGGAAAGTCGCCCCAAAGAAGAAGCGGAAGGTCGGTATCCACGGAGTCCCAGCAGCCAAG
CGGAACTACATCCTGGGCCTGGCCATCGGCATCACCAGCGTGGGCTACGGCATCATCGACTACGAGACAC
GGGACGTGATCGATGCCGGCGTGCGGCTGTTCAAAGAGGCCAACGTGGAAAACAACGAGGGCAGGCGGAG
CAAGAGAGGCGCCAGAAGGCTGAAGCGGCGGAGGCGGCATAGAATCCAGAGAGTGAAGAAGCTGCTGTTC
GACTACAACCTGCTGACCGACCACAGCGAGCTGAGCGGCATCAACCCCTACGAGGCCAGAGTGAAGGGCC
TGAGCCAGAAGCTGAGCGAGGAAGAGTTCTCTGCCGCCCTGCTGCACCTGGCCAAGAGAAGAGGCGTGCA
CAACGTGAACGAGGTGGAAGAGGACACCGGCAACGAGCTGTCCACCAAAGAGCAGATCAGCCGGAACAGC
AAGGCCCTGGAAGAGAAATACGTGGCCGAACTGCAGCTGGAACGGCTGAAGAAAGACGGCGAAGTGCGGG
GCAGCATCAACAGATTCAAGACCAGCGACTACGTGAAAGAAGCCAAACAGCTGCTGAAGGTGCAGAAGGC
CTACCACCAGCTGGACCAGAGCTTCATCGACACCTACATCGACCTGCTGGAAACCCGGCGGACCTACTAT
GAGGGACCTGGCGAGGGCAGCCCCTTCGGCTGGAAGGACATCAAAGAATGGTACGAGATGCTGATGGGCC
ACTGCACCTACTTCCCCGAGGAACTGCGGAGCGTGAAGTACGCCTACAACGCCGACCTGTACAACGCCCT
GAACGACCTGAACAATCTCGTGATCACCAGGGACGAGAACGAGAAGCTGGAATATTACGAGAAGTTCCAG
ATCATCGAGAACGTGTTCAAGCAGAAGAAGAAGCCCACCCTGAAGCAGATCGCCAAAGAAATCCTCGTGA
ACGAAGAGGATATTAAGGGCTACAGAGTGACCAGCACCGGCAAGCCCGAGTTCACCAACCTGAAGGTGTA
CCACGACATCAAGGACATTACCGCCCGGAAAGAGATTATTGAGAACGCCGAGCTGCTGGATCAGATTGCC
AAGATCCTGACCATCTACCAGAGCAGCGAGGACATCCAGGAAGAACTGACCAATCTGAACTCCGAGCTGA
CCCAGGAAGAGATCGAGCAGATCTCTAATCTGAAGGGCTATACCGGCACCCACAACCTGAGCCTGAAGGC
CATCAACCTGATCCTGGACGAGCTGTGGCACACCAACGACAACCAGATCGCTATCTTCAACCGGCTGAAG
CTGGTGCCCAAGAAGGTGGACCTGTCCCAGCAGAAAGAGATCCCCACCACCCTGGTGGACGACTTCATCC
TGAGCCCCGTCGTGAAGAGAAGCTTCATCCAGAGCATCAAAGTGATCAACGCCATCATCAAGAAGTACGG
CCTGCCCAACGACATCATTATCGAGCTGGCCCGCGAGAAGAACTCCAAGGACGCCCAGAAAATGATCAAC
GAGATGCAGAAGCGGAACCGGCAGACCAACGAGCGGATCGAGGAAATCATCCGGACCACCGGCAAAGAGA
ACGCCAAGTACCTGATCGAGAAGATCAAGCTGCACGACATGCAGGAAGGCAAGTGCCTGTACAGCCTGGA
AGCCATCCCTCTGGAAGATCTGCTGAACAACCCCTTCAACTATGAGGTGGACCACATCATCCCCAGAAGC
GTGTCCTTCGACAACAGCTTCAACAACAAGGTGCTCGTGAAGCAGGAAGAAGCCAGCAAGAAGGGCAACC
GGACCCCATTCCAGTACCTGAGCAGCAGCGACAGCAAGATCAGCTACGAAACCTTCAAGAAGCACATCCT
GAATCTGGCCAAGGGCAAGGGCAGAATCAGCAAGACCAAGAAAGAGTATCTGCTGGAAGAACGGGACATC
AACAGGTTCTCCGTGCAGAAAGACTTCATCAACCGGAACCTGGTGGATACCAGATACGCCACCAGAGGCC
TGATGAACCTGCTGCGGAGCTACTTCAGAGTGAACAACCTGGACGTGAAAGTGAAGTCCATCAATGGCGG
CTTCACCAGCTTTCTGCGGCGGAAGTGGAAGTTTAAGAAAGAGCGGAACAAGGGGTACAAGCACCACGCC
GAGGACGCCCTGATCATTGCCAACGCCGATTTCATCTTCAAAGAGTGGAAGAAACTGGACAAGGCCAAAA
AAGTGATGGAAAACCAGATGTTCGAGGAAAAGCAGGCCGAGAGCATGCCCGAGATCGAAACCGAGCAGGA
GTACAAAGAGATCTTCATCACCCCCCACCAGATCAAGCACATTAAGGACTTCAAGGACTACAAGTACAGC
CACCGGGTGGACAAGAAGCCTAATAGAGAGCTGATTAACGACACCCTGTACTCCACCCGGAAGGACGACA
AGGGCAACACCCTGATCGTGAACAATCTGAACGGCCTGTACGACAAGGACAATGACAAGCTGAAAAAGCT
GATCAACAAGAGCCCCGAAAAGCTGCTGATGTACCACCACGACCCCCAGACCTACCAGAAACTGAAGCTG
ATTATGGAACAGTACGGCGACGAGAAGAATCCCCTGTACAAGTACTACGAGGAAACCGGGAACTACCTGA
CCAAGTACTCCAAAAAGGACAACGGCCCCGTGATCAAGAAGATTAAGTATTACGGCAACAAACTGAACGC
CCATCTGGACATCACCGACGACTACCCCAACAGCAGAAACAAGGTCGTGAAGCTGTCCCTGAAGCCCTAC
AGATTCGACGTGTACCTGGACAATGGCGTGTACAAGTTCGTGACCGTGAAGAATCTGGATGTGATCAAAA
AAGAAAACTACTACGAAGTGAATAGCAAGTGCTATGAGGAAGCTAAGAAGCTGAAGAAGATCAGCAACCA
GGCCGAGTTTATCGCCTCCTTCTACAACAACGATCTGATCAAGATCAACGGCGAGCTGTATAGAGTGATC
GGCGTGAACAACGACCTGCTGAACCGGATCGAAGTGAACATGATCGACATCACCTACCGCGAGTACCTGG
AAAACATGAACGACAAGAGGCCCCCCAGGATCATTAAGACAATCGCCTCCAAGACCCAGAGCATTAAGAA
GTACAGCACAGACATTCTGGGCAACCTGTATGAAGTGAAATCTAAGAAGCACCCTCAGATCATCAAAAAG
GGCAAAAGGCCGGCGGCCACGAAAAAGGCCGGCCAGGCAAAAAAGAAAAAGGGATCCGGTGGAGGAAGTG
GCGGGTCAGGGTCGGGTGGCACTAGTCGGACACTGGTGACCTTCAAGGATGTATTTGTGGACTTCACCAG
GGAGGAGTGGAAGCTGCTGGACACTGCTCAGCAGATCGTGTACAGAAATGTGATGCTGGAGAACTATAAG
AACCTGGTTTCCTTGGGTTATCAGCTTACTAAGCCAGATGTGATCCTCCGGTTGGAGAAGGGAGAAGAGC
CCGCTAGCGGAGGTGGTTCGCCAAAGAAGAAACGGAAGGTGGGATCCTGAAATAAAAGATCTTTGTTTTC
ATTAGATCTGTGTGTTGGTTTTTTGTGTGCGGCCGGTACCGAGGGCCTATTTCCCATGATTCCTTCATAT
TTGCATATACGATACAAGGCTGTTAGAGAGATAATTGGAATTAATTTGACTGTAAACACAAAGATATTAG
TACAAAATACGTGACGTAGAAAGTAATAATTTCTTGGGTAGTTTGCAGTTTTAAAATTATGTTTTAAAAT
GGACTATCATATGCTTACCGTAACTTGAAAGTATTTCGATTTCTTGGCTTTATATATCTTGTGGAAAGGA
CGAAACACCGGAGACCACGGCAGGTCTCAGTTTTAGTACTCTGGAAACAGAATCTACTAAAACAAGGCAA
AATGCCGTGTTTATCTCGTCAACTTGTTGGCGAGATTTTTGCGGCCGCAGGAACCCCTAGTGATGGAGTT
GGCCACTCCCTCTCTGCGCGCTCGCTCGCTCACTGAGGCCGGGCGACCAAAGGTCGCCCGACGCCCGGGC
TTTGCCCGGGCGGCCTCAGTGAGCGAGCGAGCGCGCAGCTGCCTGCAGGGGCGCCTGATGCGGTATTTTC
TCCTTACGCATCTGTGCGGTATTTCACACCGCATA
[95 nt withheld, positions 4656-4750]
T
[46 nt withheld, positions 4752-4797]
C
[141 nt withheld, positions 4799-4939]
CCTTTGACGTTGGAGTCCACGTTCTTT
[37 nt withheld, positions 4967-5003]
ACTCTATCTCGGGCTATTCTTTTGATTTATAAGGGATTTTGCCGATTTCGGTCTATTGGTTAAAAAATGA
GCTGATTTAACAAAAATTTAACGCGAATTTTAACAAAATATTAACGTTTACAATTTTATGGTGCACTCTC
AGTACAATCTGCTCTGATGCCGCATAGTTAAGCCAGCCCCGACACCCGCCAACACCCGCTGACGCGCCCT
GACGGGCTTGTCTGCTCCCGGCATCCGCTTACAGACAAGCTGTGACCGTCTCCGGGAGCTGCATGTGTCA
GAGGTTTTCACCGTCATCACCGAAACGCGCGAGACGAAAGGGCCTCGTGATACGCCTATTTTTATAGGTT
AATGTCATGATAATAATGGTTTCTTAGACGTCAGGTGGCACTTTTCGGGGAAATGTGCGCGGAACCCCTA
TTTGTTTATTTTTCTAAATACATTCAAATATGTATCCGCTCATGAGACAATAACCCTGATAAATGCTTCA
ATAATATTGAAAAAGGAAGAGTATGAGTATTCAACATTTCCGTGTCGCCCTTATTCCCTTTTTTGCGGCA
TTTTGCCTTCCTGTTTTTGCTCACCCAGAAACGCTGGTGAAAGTAAAAGATGCTGAAGATCAGTTGGGTG
CACGAGTGGGTTACATCGAACTGGATCTCAACAGCGGTAAGATCCTTGAGAGTTTTCGCCCCGAAGAACG
TTTTCCAATGATGAGCACTTTTAAAGTTCTGCTATGTGGCGCGGTATTATCCCGTATTGACGCCGGGCAA
GAGCAACTCGGTCGCCGCATACACTATTCTCAGAATGACTTGGTTGAGTACTCACCAGTCACAGAAAAGC
ATCTTACGGATGGCATGACAGTAAGAGAATTATGCAGTGCTGCCATAACCATGAGTGATAACACTGCGGC
CAACTTACTTCTGACAACGATCGGAGGACCGAAGGAGCTAACCGCTTTTTTGCACAACATGGGGGATCAT
GTAACTCGCCTTGATCGTTGGGAACCGGAGCTGAATGAAGCCATACCAAACGACGAGCGTGACACCACGA
TGCCTGTAGCAATGGCAACAACGTTGCGCAAACTATTAACTGGCGAACTACTTACTCTAGCTTCCCGGCA
ACAATTAATAGACTGGATGGAGGCGGATAAAGTTGCAGGACCACTTCTGCGCTCGGCCCTTCCGGCTGGC
TGGTTTATTGCTGATAAATCTGGAGCCGGTGAGCGTGGAAGCCGCGGTATCATTGCAGCACTGGGGCCAG
ATGGTAAGCCCTCCCGTATCGTAGTTATCTACACGACGGGGAGTCAGGCAACTATGGATGAACGAAATAG
ACAGATCGCTGAGATAGGTGCCTCACTGATTAAGCATTGGTAACTGTCAGACCAAGTTTACTCATATATA
CTTTAGATTGATTTAAAACTTCATTTTTAATTTAAAAGGATCTAGGTGAAGATCCTTTTTGATAATCTCA
TGACCAAAATCCCTTAACGTGAGTTTTCGTTCCACTGAGCGTCAGACCCCGTAGAAAAGATCAAAGGATC
TTCTTGAGATCCTTTTTTTCTGCGCGTAATCTGCTGCTTGCAAACAAAAAAACCACCGCTACCAGCGGTG
GTTTGTTTGCCGGATCAAGAGCTACCAACTCTTTTTCCGAAGGTAACTGGCTTCAGCAGAGCGCAGATAC
CAAATACTGTTCTTCTAGTGTAGCCGTAGTTAGGCCACCACTTCAAGAACTCTGTAGCACCGCCTACATA
CCTCGCTCTGCTAATCCTGTTACCAGTGGCTGCTGCCAGTGGCGATAAGTCGTGTCTTACCGGGTTGGAC
TCAAGACGATAGTTACCGGATAAGGCGCAGCGGTCGGGCTGAACGGGGGGTTCGTGCACACAGCCCAGCT
TGGAGCGAACGACCTACACCGAACTGAGATACCTACAGCGTGAGCTATGAGAAAGCGCCACGCTTCCCGA
AGGGAGAAAGGCGGACAGGTATCCGGTAAGCGGCAGGGTCGGAACAGGAGAGCGCACGAGGGAGCTTCCA
GGGGGAAACGCCTGGTATCTTTATAGTCCTGTCGGGTTTCGCCACCTCTGACTTGAGCGTCGATTTTTGT
GATGCTCGTCAGGGGGGCGGAGCCTATGGAAAAACGCCAGCAACGCGGCCTTTTTACGGTTCCTGGCCTT
TTGCTGGCCTTTTGCTCACATGT
